Addgene plasmid #133898: pBKWH
Purpose: (Empty Backbone) Expression of Gal4BD-Bait hybrid protein. Homology regions for recombination with pAWH
Depositing lab: Sebastian Maurer. Depositing organization: Centre for Genomic Regulation (CRG). Publication: rec-YnH enables simultaneous many-by-many detection of direct protein-protein and protein-RNA interactions. Yang JS, Garriga-Canut M, Link N, Carolis C, Broadbent K, Beltran-Sastre V, Serrano L, Maurer SP. Nat Commun. 2018 Sep 14;9(1):3747. doi: 10.1038/s41467-018-06128-x. PubMed 30217970.
Backbone
  Vector backbone: pBKWH
  Backbone size (bp): 7498
  Vector type: Yeast Expression
  Selectable markers: TRP1
Growth in bacteria
  Bacterial resistance: Kanamycin, 50 μg/mL
  Growth temperature: 37°C
  Growth strain: ccdB Survival
  Copy number: High Copy
Gene/Insert
  Cloning method: Gateway Cloning
  Sequencing primers: 5′ TAATACGACTCACTATAGG; 3′ TTATCCCTAGTTTAAACACCCATAATACCCATAATAGC
Terms and licenses: Academic/Nonprofit Terms; Industry Terms: Not Available to Industry
How to cite: pBKWH was a gift from Sebastian Maurer (Addgene plasmid # 133898 ; http://n2t.net/addgene:133898 ; RRID:Addgene_133898)
