[The description below was written by a language model from this plasmid's Addgene catalogue record and pLannotate feature annotations shown in this document.]
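Description:
pBKWH is an empty Gateway destination vector for yeast expression, built to produce bait proteins fused to the GAL4 DNA-binding domain in two-hybrid-type screens. The 7,498 bp plasmid is maintained in E. coli through a high-copy ColE1/pUC-type origin and selected with kanamycin via a Tn5 NeoR/KanR gene driven by the AmpR (bla) promoter. In Saccharomyces cerevisiae it is selected by tryptophan prototrophy through the TRP1 marker with its own promoter. An f1 origin is also present. The feature table does not annotate a yeast replication origin or centromere, so the mode of maintenance in yeast cannot be stated from the record.

The expression unit consists of the constitutive ADH1 promoter driving the truncated GAL4 DNA-binding domain, followed by a T7 promoter and then the Gateway cassette, with a T7 terminator and a fragment of the ADH1 terminator downstream. The cassette is bounded by attR1 and attR2 and carries a chloramphenicol resistance gene and the ccdB toxin gene. ccdB kills standard E. coli strains, so the unrecombined backbone has to be grown in a ccdB-tolerant strain. An LR reaction with an entry clone replaces the cassette with the gene of interest, with the aim of producing a Gal4BD–bait hybrid, and the loss of ccdB provides counterselection for recombinants.

According to the record, the vector also contains homology regions for recombination with the partner plasmid pAWH, although these are not individually annotated. This fits its use in the rec-YnH approach for many-by-many detection of protein–protein and protein–RNA interactions. Small annotated fragments (ble, bGH and HSV TK poly(A) signals, bom, lacZα) appear to be backbone remnants.
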