Features (pLannotate 1.2.2; 23 found; start..end, strand, type, name):
     30..734     +  promoter       ADH1 promoter: S. cerevisiae ADH1; promoter for alcohol dehydrogenase 1
    762..1202    +  CDS            GAL4 DNA binding domain: DNA binding domain of the GAL4 transcriptional activator; Saccharomyces cerevisiae GAL4 (truncated)
   1213..1231    +  promoter       T7 promoter: promoter for bacteriophage T7 RNA polymerase
   1317..1441    +  protein_bind   attR1: mutant version of attR; recombination site for the Gateway® LR reaction LR Clonase™
   1466..1496    +  promoter       lac UV5 promoter: E. coli lac promoter with an "up" mutation
   1520..1549    +  promoter       cat promoter (fragment): promoter of the E. coli cat gene encoding chloramphenicol acetyltransferase
   1550..2209    +  CDS            CmR: chloramphenicol acetyltransferase; cat; confers resistance to chloramphenicol
   2388..2546    +  CDS            ccdA (fragment): CCDA_ECO57 - Also known as H, letA. Experimental evidence at protein level: Swiss-Prot protein existence level 1. Antitoxin component of a type II toxin-antitoxin (TA) system which inhibits the post-segregational killing (PSK) of plasmid-free cells, also referred to as a plasmid addiction system. Binds to and blocks the activity of CcdB; will also remove bound CcdB protein from the CcdB-GyrA complex by forming a CcdA-CcdB complex, a process termed rejuvenation. Functions as a transcriptional corepressor for the ccdAB operon, repression also requires CcdB (By similarity). From Escherichia coli
   2551..2853    +  CDS            ccdB: CCDB_ECOLI - Also known as G, letB, letD. Experimental evidence at protein level: Swiss-Prot protein existence level 1. Toxic component of a type II toxin-antitoxin (TA) system, functioning in plasmid maintainence. Responsible for the post- segregational killing (PSK) of plasmid-free cells, also referred to as a plasmid addiction system. Half-life of over 2 hours. Cell killing by CcdB is accompanied by filamentation, defects in chromosome and plasmid segregation, defects in cell division, formation of anucleate cells, decreased DNA synthesis and plasmid loss. Interferes with the activity of DN
   2897..3021    -  protein_bind   attR2: mutant version of attR; recombination site for the Gateway® LR reaction LR Clonase™
   3060..3107    +  terminator     T7 terminator: transcription terminator for bacteriophage T7 RNA polymerase
   3134..3228    +  terminator     ADH1 terminator (fragment): S. cerevisiae ADH1; transcription terminator for the S. cerevisiae alcohol dehydrogenase 1 (ADH1) gene
   3650..4238    -  rep_origin     ori: high-copy-number ColE1/pMB1/pBR322/pUC origin of replication
   4460..4476    +  polyA_signal   bGH poly(A) signal (fragment): bovine growth hormone polyadenylation signal
   4567..4614    -  polyA_signal   HSV TK poly(A) signal: herpes simplex virus thymidine kinase polyadenylation signal (Cole and Stacy, 1985)
   4673..4825    -  CDS            ble (fragment): BLE_KLEPN - Experimental evidence at protein level: Swiss-Prot protein existence level 1. Binding protein with a strong affinity to the bleomycin family of antibiotics. Binds to CL990; an antimitotic-antibiotic compound. From Klebsiella pneumoniae.
   4846..5640    -  CDS            NeoR/KanR: aminoglycoside phosphotransferase from Tn5; aph(3')-II (or nptII); confers resistance to neomycin, kanamycin, and G418 (Geneticin®)
   5641..5745    -  promoter       AmpR promoter: bla
   6077..6224    +  promoter       TRP1 promoter: S. cerevisiae TRP1
   6225..6899    +  CDS            TRP1: phosphoribosylanthranilate isomerase, required for tryptophan biosynthesis; S. cerevisiae TRP1; yeast auxotrophic marker
   6950..7001    +  misc_feature   bom (fragment): basis of mobility region from pBR322
   7029..7457    -  rep_origin     f1 ori (sequence partly withheld): f1 bacteriophage origin of replication; arrow indicates direction of (+) strand synthesis
   7461..29      -  CDS            lacZα (fragment) (across the origin): LacZα fragment of β-galactosidase; lacZ fragment
>Addgene plasmid #133898 | pBKWH | addgene full sequence | sequence record 266982 | Addgene NGS Result
CGGTGCGGGCCTCTTCGCTATTACGCCAGATCCTTTTGTTGTTTCCGGGTGTACAATATGGACTTCCTCT
TTTCTGGCAACCAAACCCATACATCGGGATTCCTATAATACCTTCGTTGGTCTCCCTAACATGTAGGTGG
CGGAGGGGAGATATACAATAGAACAGATACCAGACAAGACATAATGGGCTAAACAAGACTACACCAATTA
CACTGCCTCATTGATGGTGGTACATAACGAACTAATACTGTAGCCCTAGACTTGATAGCCATCATCATAT
CGAAGTTTCACTACCCTTTTTCCATTTGCCATCTATTGAAGTAATAATAGGCGCATGCAACTTCTTTTCT
TTTTTTTTCTTTTCTCTCTCCCCCGTTGTTGTCTCACCATATCCGCAATGACAAAAAAATGATGGAAGAC
ACTAAAGGAAAAAATTAACGACAAAGACAGCACCAACAGATGTCGTTGTTCCAGAGCTGATGAGGGGTAT
CTCGAAGCACACGAAACTTTTTCCTTCCTTCATTCACGCACACTACTCTCTAATGAGCAACGGTATACGG
CCTTCCTTCCAGTTACTTGAATTTGAAATAAAAAAAAGTTTGCTGTCTTGCTATCAAGTATAAATAGACC
TGCAATTATTAATCTTTTGTTTCCTCGTCATTGTTCTCGTTCCCTTTCTTCCTTGTTTCTTTTTCTGCAC
AATATTTCAAGCTATACCAAGCATACAATCAACTCCAAGCTTGAAGCAAGCCTCCTGAAAGATGAAGCTA
CTGTCTTCTATCGAACAAGCATGCGATATTTGCCGACTTAAAAAGCTCAAGTGCTCCAAAGAAAAACCGA
AGTGCGCCAAGTGTCTGAAGAACAACTGGGAGTGTCGCTACTCTCCCAAAACCAAAAGGTCTCCGCTGAC
TAGGGCACATCTGACAGAAGTGGAATCAAGGCTAGAAAGACTGGAACAGCTATTTCTACTGATTTTTCCT
CGAGAAGACCTTGACATGATTTTGAAAATGGATTCTTTACAGGATATAAAAGCATTGTTAACAGGATTAT
TTGTACAAGATAATGTGAATAAAGATGCCGTCACAGATAGATTGGCTTCAGTGGAGACTGATATGCCTCT
AACATTGAGACAGCATAGAATAAGTGCGACATCATCATCGGAAGAGAGTAGTAACAAAGGTCAAAGACAG
TTGACTGTATCGCCGGAATTTGTAATACGACTCACTATAGGGCGAGCCGCCATCATGGAGGAGCAGAAGC
TGATCTCAGAGGAGGACCTGCATATGGCCATGGAGGCCGAATTCCCGGGGATCTCCACAAGTTTGTACAA
AAAAGCTGAACGAGAAACGTAAAATGATATAAATATCAATATATTAAATTAGATTTTGCATAAAAAACAG
ACTACATAATACTGTAAAACACAACATATCCAGTCACTATGGCGGCCGCATTAGGCACCCCAGGCTTTAC
ACTTTATGCTTCCGGCTCGTATAATGTGTGGATTTTGAGTTAGGATCCGTCGAGATTTTCAGGAGCTAAG
GAAGCTAAAATGGAGAAAAAAATCACTGGATATACCACCGTTGATATATCCCAATGGCATCGTAAAGAAC
ATTTTGAGGCATTTCAGTCAGTTGCTCAATGTACCTATAACCAGACCGTTCAGCTGGATATTACGGCCTT
TTTAAAGACCGTAAAGAAAAATAAGCACAAGTTTTATCCGGCCTTTATTCACATTCTTGCCCGCCTGATG
AATGCTCATCCGGAATTCCGTATGGCAATGAAAGACGGTGAGCTGGTGATATGGGATAGTGTTCACCCTT
GTTACACCGTTTTCCATGAGCAAACTGAAACGTTTTCATCGCTCTGGAGTGAATACCACGACGATTTCCG
GCAGTTTCTACACATATATTCGCAAGATGTGGCGTGTTACGGTGAAAACCTGGCCTATTTCCCTAAAGGG
TTTATTGAGAATATGTTTTTCGTCTCAGCCAATCCCTGGGTGAGTTTCACCAGTTTTGATTTAAACGTGG
CCAATATGGACAACTTCTTCGCCCCCGTTTTCACCATGGGCAAATATTATACGCAAGGCGACAAGGTGCT
GATGCCGCTGGCGATTCAGGTTCATCATGCCGTTTGTGATGGCTTCCATGTCGGCAGAATGCTTAATGAA
TTACAACAGTACTGCGATGAGTGGCAGGGCGGGGCGTAAACGCGTGGATCCGGCTTACTAAAAGCCAGAT
AACAGTATGCGTATTTGCGCGCTGATTTTTGCGGTATAAGAATATATACTGATATGTATACCCGAAGTAT
GTCAAAAAGAGGTATGCTATGAAGCAGCGTATTACAGTGACAGTTGACAGCGACAGCTATCAGTTGCTCA
AGGCATATATGATGTCAATATCTCCGGTCTGGTAAGCACAACCATGCAGAATGAAGCCCGTCGTCTGCGT
GCCGAACGCTGGAAAGCGGAAAATCAGGAAGGGATGGCTGAGGTCGCCCGGTTTATTGAAATGAACGGCT
CTTTTGCTGACGAGAACAGGGGCTGGTGAAATGCAGTTTAAGGTTTACACCTATAAAAGAGAGAGCCGTT
ATCGTCTGTTTGTGGATGTACAGAGTGATATTATTGACACGCCCGGGCGACGGATGGTGATCCCCCTGGC
CAGTGCACGTCTGCTGTCAGATAAAGTCTCCCGTGAACTTTACCCGGTGGTGCATATCGGGGATGAAAGC
TGGCGCATGATGACCACCGATATGGCCAGTGTGCCGGTCTCCGTTATCGGGGAAGAAGTGGCTGATCTCA
GCCACCGCGAAAATGACATCAAAAACGCCATTAACCTGATGTTCTGGGGAATATAAATGTCAGGCTCCCT
TATACACAGCCAGTCTGCAGGTCGACCATAGTGACTGGATATGTTGTGTTTTACAGTATTATGTAGTCTG
TTTTTTATGCAAAATCTAATTTAATATATTGATATTTATATCATTTTACGTTTCTCGTTCAGCTTTCTTG
TACAAAGTGGTAAGTAACTAAGATCCGTCGACCTGCAGCGGCCGCATAACTAGCATAACCCCTTGGGGCC
TCTAAACGGGTCTTGAGGGGTTTTTTGCGCGCTTGCAGCCAAGCTAATTCCGGGCGAATTTCTTATGATT
TATGATTTTTATTATTAAATAAGTTATAAAAAAAATAAGTGTATACAAATTTTAAAGTGACTCTTAGGTT
TTAAAACGTTATCCCTAGTTTAAACACCCATAATACCCATAATAGCTGTTTGCCAATTACCCTGTTATCC
CTATTACTTCTAAATCTGAGGAGGAAAATCGAATCGCTACCTTAGCGCCTGTTTCAGGCTGTCTATGTGT
GACTGTTGAGCTGTAACAAGTTGTCTCAGGTGTTCAATTTCATGTTCTAGTTGCTTTGTTTTACTGGTTT
CACCTGTTCTATTAGGTGTTACATGCTGTTCATCTGTTACATTGTCGATCTGTTCATGGTGAACAGGCGC
TCGGTCGTTCGGCTGCGGCGAGCGGTATCAGCTCACTCAAAGGCGGTAATACGGTTATCCACAGAATCAG
GGGATAACGCAGGAAAGAACATGTGAGCAAAAGGCCAGCAAAAGGCCAGGAACCGTAAAAAGGCCGCGTT
GCTGGCGTTTTTCCATAGGCTCCGCCCCCCTGACGAGCATCACAAAAATCGACGCTCAAGTCAGAGGTGG
CGAAACCCGACAGGACTATAAAGATACCAGGCGTTTCCCCCTGGAAGCTCCCTCGTGCGCTCTCCTGTTC
CGACCCTGCCGCTTACCGGATACCTGTCCGCCTTTCTCCCTTCGGGAAGCGTGGCGCTTTCTCATAGCTC
ACGCTGTAGGTATCTCAGTTCGGTGTAGGTCGTTCGCTCCAAGCTGGGCTGTGTGCACGAACCCCCCGTT
CAGCCCGACCGCTGCGCCTTATCCGGTAACTATCGTCTTGAGTCCAACCCGGTAAGACACGACTTATCGC
CACTGGCAGCAGCCACTGGTAACAGGATTAGCAGAGCGAGGTATGTAGGCGGTGCTACAGAGTTCTTGAA
GTGGTGGCCTAACTACGGCTACACTAGAAGAACAGTATTTGGTATCTGCGCTCTGCTGAAGCCAGTTACC
TTCGGAAAAAGAGTTGGTAGCTCTTGATCCGGCAAACAAACCACCGCTGGTAGCGGTGGTTTTTTTGTTT
GCAAGCAGCAGATTACGCGCAGAAAAAAAGGATCTCAAGAAGATCCTTTGATCTTTTCTACGGGGTCTGA
CGCTCAGTGGAACGAAAACTCACGTTAAGGGATTTTGGTCATGAGATTATCAAAAAGGATCTTCACCTAG
ATCCTTTTAAATTAAAAATGAAGTTTTAAATCAATCTAAAGTATATATGAGTAACCTGAGGCTATGGCAG
GGCCTGCCGCCCCGACGTTGGCTGCGAGCCCTGGGCCTTCACCCGAACTTGGGGGGTGGGGTGGGGAAAA
GGAAGAAACGCGGGCGTATTGGCCCCAATGGGGTCTCGGTGGGGTATCGACAGAGTGCCAGCCCTGGGAC
CGAACCCCGCGTTTATGAACAAACGACCCAACACCGTGCGTTTTATTCTGTCTTTTTATTGCCGTCATAG
CGCGGGTTCCTTCCGGTATTGTCTCCTTCCGTGTTTCAGTTAGCCTCCCCCTAGGGTGGGCGAAGAACTC
CAGCATGAGATCCCCGCGCTGGAGGATCATCCAGCCGGCGTCCCGGAAAACGATTCCGAAGCCCAACCTT
TCATAGAAGGCGGCGGTGGAATCGAAATCTCGTGATGGCAGGTTGGGCGTCGCTTGGTCGGTCATTTCGA
ACCCCAGAGTCCCGCTCAGAAGAACTCGTCAAGAAGGCGATAGAAGGCGATGCGCTGCGAATCGGGAGCG
GCGATACCGTAAAGCACGAGGAAGCGGTCAGCCCATTCGCCGCCAAGCTCTTCAGCAATATCACGGGTAG
CCAACGCTATGTCCTGATAGCGGTCCGCCACACCCAGCCGGCCACAGTCGATGAATCCAGAAAAGCGGCC
ATTTTCCACCATGATATTCGGCAAGCAGGCATCGCCATGAGTCACGACGAGATCCTCGCCGTCGGGCATG
CTCGCCTTGAGCCTGGCGAACAGTTCGGCTGGCGCGAGCCCCTGATGCTCTTCGTCCAGATCATCCTGAT
CGACAAGACCGGCTTCCATCCGAGTACGTGCTCGCTCGATGCGATGTTTCGCTTGGTGGTCGAATGGGCA
GGTAGCCGGATCAAGCGTATGCAGCCGCCGCATTGCATCAGCCATGATGGATACTTTCTCGGCAGGAGCA
AGGTGAGATGACAGGAGATCCTGCCCCGGCACTTCGCCCAATAGCAGCCAGTCCCTTCCCGCTTCAGTGA
CAACGTCGAGCACAGCTGCGCAAGGAACGCCCGTCGTGGCCAGCCACGATAGCCGCGCTGCCTCGTCTTG
CAGTTCATTCAGGGCACCGGACAGGTCGGTCTTGACAAAAAGAACCGGGCGCCCCTGCGCTGACAGCCGG
AACACGGCGGCATCAGAGCAGCCGATTGTCTGTTGTGCCCAGTCATAGCCGAATAGCCTCTCCACCCAAG
CGGCCGGAGAACCTGCGTGCAATCCATCTTGTTCAATCATACTCTTCCTTTTTCAATATTATTGAAGCAT
TTATCAGGGTTATTGTCTCATGAGCGGATACATATTTGAATGTATTTAGAAAAATAAACAAATAGGGGTT
CCGCGCACATCTAAGAAACCATTATTATCATGACATTAACCTATAAAAATAGGCGTATCACGAGGCCCTT
TCGTCTTCACTTATCCCTATTACTTCTAAATCTGAGGAGGAAAATCGAATCGCTACCTTAGGACCGTTAT
AGTTACTATCACCATATATGTAACTGGTGATTCTTTCGCTACCTTAGAGTGCACCATAGATCAACGACAT
TACTATATATATAATATAGGAAGCATTTAATAGAACAGCATCGTAATATATGTGTACTTTGCAGTTATGA
CGCCAGATGGCAGTAGTGGAAGATATTCTTTATTGAAAAATAGCTTGTCACCTTACGTACAATCTTGATC
CGGAGCTTTTCTTTTTTTGCCGATTAAGAATTAATTCGGTCGAAAAAAGAAAAGGAGAGGGCCAAGAGGG
AGGGCATTGGTGACTATTGAGCACGTGAGTATACGTGATTAAGCACACAAAGGCAGCTTGGAGTATGTCT
GTTATTAATTTCACAGGTAGTTCTGGTCCATTGGTGAAAGTTTGCGGCTTGCAGAGCACAGAGGCCGCAG
AATGTGCTCTAGATTCCGATGCTGACTTGCTGGGTATTATATGTGTGCCCAATAGAAAGAGAACAATTGA
CCCGGTTATTGCAAGGAAAATTTCAAGTCTTGTAAAAGCATATAAAAATAGTTCAGGCACTCCGAAATAC
TTGGTTGGCGTGTTTCGTAATCAACCTAAGGAGGATGTTTTGGCTCTGGTCAATGATTACGGCATTGATA
TCGTCCAACTGCATGGAGATGAGTCGTGGCAAGAATACCAAGAGTTCCTCGGTTTGCCAGTTATTAAAAG
ACTCGTATTTCCAAAAGACTGCAACATACTACTCAGTGCAGCTTCACAGAAACCTCATTCGTTTATTCCC
TTGTTTGATTCAGAAGCAGGTGGGACAGGTGAACTTTTGGATTGGAACTCGATTTCTGACTGGGTTGGAA
GGCAAGAGAGCCCCGAAAGCTTACATTTTATGTTAGCTGGTGGACTGACGCCAGAAAATGTTGGTGATGC
GCTTAGATTAAATGGCGTTATTGGTGTTGATGTAAGCGGAGGTGTGGAGACAAATGGTGTAAAAGACTCT
AACAAAATAGCAAATTTCGTCAAAAATGCTAAGAAATAGGTTATTACTGAGTAGTATTTATTTAAGTATT
GTTTGTGCACTTGCCGATCTATGCGGTGTGAAATACCGCACAGATGCGTAAGGAGAAAATACCGCATCAG
GAAATTGTAAGCGTTAATATTTTGTTAAAATTCGCGTTAAATTTTTGTTAAATCAGCTCATTTTTTAACC
AATAGGCCGAAATCGGCAAAATCCCTTATAAATCAAAAGAATAGACCGAGATAGGGT
[37 nt withheld, positions 7128-7164]
AAAGAACGTGGACTCCAACGTCAAAGG
[49 nt withheld, positions 7192-7240]
T
[91 nt withheld, positions 7242-7332]
G
[124 nt withheld, positions 7334-7457]
CCATTCGCCATTCAGGCTGCGCAACTGTTGGGAAGGGCGAT
